>Addgene plasmid #235502 | pBS AID-3xF_PP | addgene full sequence | sequence record 471037 | Addgene NGS Result
GTGGCACTTTTCGGGGAAATGTGCGCGGAACCCCTATTTGTTTATTTTTCTAAATACATTCAAATATGTA
TCCGCTCATGAGACAATAACCCTGATAAATGCTTCAATAATATTGAAAAAGGAAGAGTATGAGTATTCAA
CATTTCCGTGTCGCCCTTATTCCCTTTTTTGCGGCATTTTGCCTTCCTGTTTTTGCTCACCCAGAAACGC
TGGTGAAAGTAAAAGATGCTGAAGATCAGTTGGGTGCACGAGTGGGTTACATCGAACTGGATCTCAACAG
CGGTAAGATCCTTGAGAGTTTTCGCCCCGAAGAACGTTTTCCAATGATGAGCACTTTTAAAGTTCTGCTA
TGTGGCGCGGTATTATCCCGTATTGACGCCGGGCAAGAGCAACTCGGTCGCCGCATACACTATTCTCAGA
ATGACTTGGTTGAGTACTCACCAGTCACAGAAAAGCATCTTACGGATGGCATGACAGTAAGAGAATTATG
CAGTGCTGCCATAACCATGAGTGATAACACTGCGGCCAACTTACTTCTGACAACGATCGGAGGACCGAAG
GAGCTAACCGCTTTTTTGCACAACATGGGGGATCATGTAACTCGCCTTGATCGTTGGGAACCGGAGCTGA
ATGAAGCCATACCAAACGACGAGCGTGACACCACGATGCCTGTAGCAATGGCAACAACGTTGCGCAAACT
ATTAACTGGCGAACTACTTACTCTAGCTTCCCGGCAACAATTAATAGACTGGATGGAGGCGGATAAAGTT
GCAGGACCACTTCTGCGCTCGGCCCTTCCGGCTGGCTGGTTTATTGCTGATAAATCTGGAGCCGGTGAGC
GTGGGTCTCGCGGTATCATTGCAGCACTGGGGCCAGATGGTAAGCCCTCCCGTATCGTAGTTATCTACAC
GACGGGGAGTCAGGCAACTATGGATGAACGAAATAGACAGATCGCTGAGATAGGTGCCTCACTGATTAAG
CATTGGTAACTGTCAGACCAAGTTTACTCATATATACTTTAGATTGATTTAAAACTTCATTTTTAATTTA
AAAGGATCTAGGTGAAGATCCTTTTTGATAATCTCATGACCAAAATCCCTTAACGTGAGTTTTCGTTCCA
CTGAGCGTCAGACCCCGTAGAAAAGATCAAAGGATCTTCTTGAGATCCTTTTTTTCTGCGCGTAATCTGC
TGCTTGCAAACAAAAAAACCACCGCTACCAGCGGTGGTTTGTTTGCCGGATCAAGAGCTACCAACTCTTT
TTCCGAAGGTAACTGGCTTCAGCAGAGCGCAGATACCAAATACTGTTCTTCTAGTGTAGCCGTAGTTAGG
CCACCACTTCAAGAACTCTGTAGCACCGCCTACATACCTCGCTCTGCTAATCCTGTTACCAGTGGCTGCT
GCCAGTGGCGATAAGTCGTGTCTTACCGGGTTGGACTCAAGACGATAGTTACCGGATAAGGCGCAGCGGT
CGGGCTGAACGGGGGGTTCGTGCACACAGCCCAGCTTGGAGCGAACGACCTACACCGAACTGAGATACCT
ACAGCGTGAGCTATGAGAAAGCGCCACGCTTCCCGAAGGGAGAAAGGCGGACAGGTATCCGGTAAGCGGC
AGGGTCGGAACAGGAGAGCGCACGAGGGAGCTTCCAGGGGGAAACGCCTGGTATCTTTATAGTCCTGTCG
GGTTTCGCCACCTCTGACTTGAGCGTCGATTTTTGTGATGCTCGTCAGGGGGGCGGAGCCTATGGAAAAA
CGCCAGCAACGCGGCCTTTTTACGGTTCCTGGCCTTTTGCTGGCCTTTTGCTCACATGTTCTTTCCTGCG
TTATCCCCTGATTCTGTGGATAACCGTATTACCGCCTTTGAGTGAGCTGATACCGCTCGCCGCAGCCGAA
CGACCGAGCGCAGCGAGTCAGTGAGCGAGGAAGCGGAAGAGCGCCCAATACGCAAACCGCCTCTCCCCGC
GCGTTGGCCGATTCATTAATGCAGCTGGCACGACAGGTTTCCCGACTGGAAAGCGGGCAGTGAGCGCAAC
GCAATTAATGTGAGTTAGCTCACTCATTAGGCACCCCAGGCTTTACACTTTATGCTTCCGGCTCGTATGT
TGTGTGGAATTGTGAGCGGATAACAATTTCACACAGGAAACAGCTATGACCATGATTACGCCAAGCTCGA
AATTAACCCTCACTAAAGGGAACAAAAGCTGGTACCGGGCCCCCCCTCGAGGTCGACGGTATCGATAAGC
TTGATATCGGAATTCCAGGAATGGGCAGTGTCGAGCTGAATCTGAGGGAGACTGAGCTGTGTCTTGGTCT
TCCCGGTGGAGATACAGTGGCTCCGGTAACCGGAAACAAGAGAGGGTTCTCAGAGACGGTTGATCTGAAG
CTAAATCTGAATAATGAGCCTGCAAACAAGGAAGGATCTACGACTCATGACGTCGTGACTTTTGATTCCA
AGGAGAAGAGTGCTTGTCCTAAAGATCCAGCCAAACCTCCGGCCAAGGCACAAGTTGTGGGATGGCCACC
GGTGAGATCATACCGGAAGAACGTGATGGTTTCCTGCCAAAAATCAAGCGGTGGCCCGGAGGCGGCGGCG
TTCGTGAAGGTATCAATGGACGGAGCACCGTACTTGAGGAAAATCGATTTGAGGATGTATAAAAGCTACG
ATGAGCTTTCTAATGCTTTGTCCAACATGTTCAGCTCTTTTACCATGGGCAAACATGGAGGAGAAGAAGG
AATGATAGACTTCATGAATGAGAGGAAATTGATGGATTTGGTGAATAGCTGGGACTATGTTCCCTCTTAT
GAAGACAAAGACGGTGATTGGATGCTCGTCGGCGACGTTCCTTGGCCAATGTTCGTCGATACATGCAAGC
GTTTACGTCTCATGAAAGGATCGGATGCCATTGGTCTCGCTCCGAGGGCGATGGAGAAGTGCAAGAGCAG
AGCTGACTACAAAGACCATGACGGTGATTATAAAGATCATGACATCGACTACAAGGATGACGATGACAAG
TAGAAGCTTCGATCGGTACCAAGGCGCATAACGATACCACGATATCAACAAGTTTGTACAAAAAAGCAGG
CTGGCGCCGGAACCAATTCAGTCGACGTTTAAACGATCGTAACTTTAAATAATGCCAATTATTTAAAGTT
ACATATGAGAAAGTATAGGAACTTCAGCTTGATATCGAATTAATTCTACCGGGTAGGGGAGGCGCTTTTC
CCAAGGCAGTCTGGAGCATGCGCTTTAGCAGCCCCGCTGGGCACTTGGCGCTACACAAGTGGCCTCTGGC
CTCGCACACATTCCACATCCACCGGTAGGCGCCAACCGGCTCCGTTCTTTGGTGGCCCCTTCGCGCCACC
TTCTACTCCTCCCCTAGTCAGGAAGTTCCCCCCCGCCCCGCAGCTCGCGTCGTGCAGGACGTGACAAATG
GAAGTAGCACGTCTCACTAGTCTCGTGCAGATGGACAGCACCGCTGAGCAATGGAAGCGGGTAGGCCTTT
GGGGCAGCGGCCAATAGCAGCTTTGCTCCTTCGCTTTCTGGGCTCAGAGGCTGGGAAGGGGTGGGTCCGG
GGGCGGGCTCAGGGGCGGGCTCAGGGGCGGGGCGGGCGCCCGAAGGTCCTCCGGAGGCCCGGCATTCTGC
ACGCTTCAAAAGCGCACGTCTGCCGCGCTGTTCTCCTCTTCCTCATCTCCGGGCCTTTCGACCTGCAGCC
AACGCCACCATGGGGACCGAGTACAAGCCCACGGTGCGCCTCGCCACCCGCGACGACGTCCCCCGGGCCG
TACGCACCCTCGCCGCCGCGTTCGCCGACTACCCCGCCACGCGCCACACCGTCGACCCGGACCGCCACAT
CGAGCGGGTCACCGAGCTGCAAGAACTCTTCCTCACGCGCGTCGGGCTCGACATCGGCAAGGTGTGGGTC
GCGGACGACGGCGCCGCGGTGGCGGTCTGGACCACGCCGGAGAGCGTCGAAGCGGGGGCGGTGTTCGCCG
AGATCGGCCCGCGCATGGCCGAGTTGAGCGGTTCCCGGCTGGCCGCGCAGCAACAGATGGAAGGCCTCCT
GGCGCCGCACCGGCCCAAGGAGCCCGCGTGGTTCCTGGCCACCGTCGGCGTCTCGCCCGACCACCAGGGC
AAGGGTCTGGGCAGCGCCGTCGTGCTCCCCGGAGTGGAGGCGGCCGAGCGCGCCGGGGTGCCCGCCTTCC
TGGAGACCTCCGCGCCCCGCAACCTCCCCTTCTACGAGCGGCTCGGCTTCACCGTCACCGCCGACGTCGA
GGTGCCCGAAGGACCGCGCACCTGGTGCATGACCCGCAAGCCCGGTGCCGGATCCATGCCCACGCTACTG
CGGGTTTATATAGACGGTCCTCACGGGATGGGGAAAACCACCACCACGCAACTGCTGGTGGCCCTGGGTT
CGCGCGACGATATCGTCTACGTACCCGAGCCGATGACTTACTGGCAGGTGCTGGGGGCTTCCGAGACAAT
CGCGAACATCTACACCACACAACACCGCCTCGACCAGGGTGAGATATCGGCCGGGGACGCGGCGGTGGTA
ATGACAAGCGCCCAGATAACAATGGGCATGCCTTATGCCGTGACCGACGCCGTTCTGGCTCCTCATATCG
GGGGGGAGGCTGGGAGCTCACATGCCCCGCCCCCGGCCCTCACCCTCATCTTCGACCGCCATCCCATCGC
CGCCCTCCTGTGCTACCCGGCCGCGCGATACCTTATGGGCAGCATGACCCCCCAGGCCGTGCTGGCGTTC
GTGGCCCTCATCCCGCCGACCTTGCCCGGCACAAACATCGTGTTGGGGGCCCTTCCGGAGGACAGACACA
TCGACCGCCTGGCCAAACGCCAGCGCCCCGGCGAGCGGCTTGACCTGGCTATGCTGGCCGCGATTCGCCG
CGTTTACGGGCTGCTTGCCAATACGGTGCGGTATCTGCAGGGCGGCGGGTCGTGGCGGGAGGATTGGGGA
CAGCTTTCGGGGACGGCCGTGCCGCCCCAGGGTGCCGAGCCCCAGAGCAACGCGGGCCCACGACCCCATA
TCGGGGACACGTTATTTACCCTGTTTCGGGCCCCCGAGTTGCTGGCCCCCAACGGCGACCTGTACAACGT
GTTTGCCTGGGCCTTGGACGTCTTGGCCAAACGCCTCCGTCCCATGCACGTCTTTATCCTGGATTACGAC
CAATCGCCCGCCGGCTGCCGGGACGCCCTGCTGCAACTTACCTCCGGGATGGTCCAGACCCACGTCACCA
CCCCCGGCTCCATACCGACGATCTGCGACCTGGCGCGCACGTTTGCCCGGGAGATGGGGGAGGCTAACTG
AGCTCTAGAGCTCGCTGATCAGCCTCGACTGTGCCTTCTAGTTGCCAGCCATCTGTTGTTTGCCCCTCCC
CCGTGCCTTCCTTGACCCTGGAAGGTGCCACTCCCACTGTCCTTTCCTAATAAAATGAGGAAATTGCATC
GCATTGTCTGAGTAGGTGTCATTCTATTCTGGGGGGTGGGGTGGGGCAGGACAGCAAGGGGGAGGATTGG
GAAGACAATAGCAGGCATGCTGGGGATGCGGTGGGCTCTATGGCTTCTGAGGCGGAAAGAACCAGCTGGG
GCTCGACATACTAGAGTACTTAACTTTAAATAATGCCAATTATTTAAAGTTAGGCGCGCCGATATCTAGA
CCCAGCTTCTAGTTCTAGAGCGGCCGCCACCGCGGTGGAGCTCCAATTCGCCCTATAGTGAGTCGTATTA
CAATTCACTGGCCGTCGTTTTACAACGTCGTGACTGGGAAAACCCTGGCGTTACCCAACTTAATCGCCTT
GCAGCACATCCCCCTTTCGCCAGCTGGCGTAATAGCGAAGAGGCCCGCACCGATCGCCCTTCCCAACAGT
TGCGCAGCCTGAATGGCGAATGGAAATTGTAAGCGTTAATATTTTGTTAAAATTCGCGTTAAATTTTTGT
TAAATCAGCTCATTTTTTAACCAATAGGCCGAAATCGGCAAAATCCCTTATAAATCAAAAGAATAGACCG
AGATAGGGT
[37 nt withheld, positions 6030-6066]
AAAGAACGTGGACTCCAACGTCAAAGG
[49 nt withheld, positions 6094-6142]
T
[91 nt withheld, positions 6144-6234]
G
[124 nt withheld, positions 6236-6359]
CAG
Features (pLannotate 1.2.2; 22 found; start..end, strand, type, name):
     24..128     +  promoter       AmpR promoter: bla
    129..989     +  CDS            AmpR: β-lactamase; bla; confers resistance to ampicillin, carbenicillin, and related antibiotics
   1160..1748    +  rep_origin     ori: high-copy-number ColE1/pMB1/pBR322/pUC origin of replication
   1931..2023    +  CDS            lacI (fragment): lac repressor; lacI; The lac repressor binds to the lac operator to inhibit transcription in E. coli. This inhibition can be relieved by adding lactose or isopropyl-β-D-thiogalactopyranoside (IPTG).
   2036..2057    +  protein_bind   CAP binding site: CAP binding activates transcription in the presence of cAMP. E. coli catabolite activator protein
   2072..2102    +  promoter       lac promoter: promoter for the E. coli lac operon
   2110..2126    +  protein_bind   lac operator: The lac repressor binds to the lac operator to inhibit transcription in E. coli. This inhibition can be relieved by adding lactose or isopropyl-β-D-thiogalactopyranoside (IPTG). lac repressor encoded by lacI
   2171..2189    +  promoter       T3 promoter: promoter for bacteriophage T3 RNA polymerase
   2201..2249    -  misc_feature   MCS (fragment): pBluescript multiple cloning site
   2450..2653    +  CDS            mini-AID: minimal degron from the auxin-responsive IAA17 protein of Arabidopsis thaliana (Kubota et al., 2013) acts as an auxin-inducible degron (AID) in the presence of TIR1
   2945..3010    +  CDS            3xFLAG: three tandem FLAG® epitope tags, followed by an enterokinase cleavage site
   3058..3082    +  protein_bind   attB1: mutant version of attB; recombination site for the Gateway® BP reaction BP Clonase™
   3158..3175    +  protein_bind   FRT (minimal) (fragment): supports FLP-mediated excision but not integration (Turan and Bode, 2011) FLP recombinase from the Saccharomyces cerevisiae 2μ plasmid
   3201..3700    +  promoter       PGK promoter: mouse phosphoglycerate kinase 1 promoter
   3725..4319    +  CDS            PuroR (fragment): puromycin N-acetyltransferase; pac from Streptomyces alboniger; confers resistance to puromycin
   4326..5321    +  CDS            ΔTK: truncated herpes simplex virus thymidine kinase (Salomon et al., 1995) confers sensitivity to nucleoside analogs such as acyclovir or ganciclovir
   5349..5573    +  polyA_signal   bGH poly(A) signal: bovine growth hormone polyadenylation signal
   5577..5598    +  promoter       SV40 promoter (fragment): SV40 enhancer and early promoter
   5679..5713    -  misc_feature   MCS (fragment): pBluescript multiple cloning site
   5722..5740    -  promoter       T7 promoter: promoter for bacteriophage T7 RNA polymerase
   5743..5900    +  CDS            lacZα (fragment): LacZα fragment of β-galactosidase; lacZ fragment
   5931..6359    -  rep_origin     f1 ori (sequence partly withheld): f1 bacteriophage origin of replication; arrow indicates direction of (+) strand synthesis
