[The description below was written by a language model from this plasmid's Addgene catalogue record and pLannotate feature annotations shown in this document.]
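Description:
pBS AID-3xF_PP is a mouse gene-targeting template built on the pBluescript II KS- phagemid, intended as a starting vector for making C-terminal auxin-inducible degron (AID) fusions to a gene of interest. It is maintained in E. coli as a high-copy plasmid through the ColE1/pUC origin and selected with ampicillin via the β-lactamase gene. The backbone also retains the f1 origin, the lac promoter/operator and lacZα remnants, and the T3 and T7 promoters that flank the split multiple cloning site. The sequenced record is 6,362 nt.

The payload sits between the two MCS fragments and has two parts. The first is a promoterless tag module containing the mini-AID degron, derived from Arabidopsis thaliana IAA17, followed downstream by a 3xFLAG epitope. When joined in frame to the 3′ end of a coding sequence, this module makes the protein detectable by FLAG and degradable on auxin addition in cells that express TIR1. The second part is a selection cassette in which the mouse PGK promoter drives a puromycin N-acetyltransferase fragment placed immediately before truncated HSV thymidine kinase, apparently a Puro-ΔTK fusion, terminated by the bGH poly(A) signal. This arrangement allows positive selection with puromycin and negative selection with nucleoside analogues such as ganciclovir. So the PGK promoter listed in the catalogue drives the marker, not the degron.

An attB1-like site and a fragment of a minimal FRT lie just upstream of the cassette. Only one FRT-related feature is annotated, so the record does not establish whether the marker can be removed by FLP. No homology arms are annotated; users presumably add gene-specific arms, for example by Gibson assembly, the cloning method listed.
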