Addgene plasmid #235502: pBS AID-3xF_PP
Purpose: Vector to make C-Term AID fusions
Depositing lab: Brian Hendrich. Depositing organization: University of Cambridge.
Backbone
  Vector backbone: pBluescript II KS-
  Backbone size w/o insert (bp): 3000
  Vector type: Mouse Targeting
  Selectable markers: Puromycin
Growth in bacteria
  Bacterial resistance: Ampicillin, 100 μg/mL
  Growth temperature: 37°C
  Growth strain: DH5alpha
  Copy number: High Copy
Gene/Insert
  Gene/Insert name: Auxin Inducible Degron
  Species: A. thaliana (mustard weed)
  Mutation: None
  Promoter: PGK
  Tag / fusion protein: AID, 3xFLAG (C terminal on insert)
  Cloning method: Gibson Cloning
Terms and licenses: Academic/Nonprofit Terms; Industry Terms: Not Available to Industry
How to cite: pBS AID-3xF_PP was a gift from Brian Hendrich (Addgene plasmid # 235502 ; http://n2t.net/addgene:235502 ; RRID:Addgene_235502)
